Addgene plasmid #145747: pGBW-m4046843
Purpose: Bacterial Expression plasmid for SARS-CoV-2 leader protein
Depositing lab: Ginkgo Bioworks & Benjie Chen. Depositing organization: Ginkgo Bioworks.
Backbone
  Vector backbone: ori-013 - marker | cmR
  Backbone size w/o insert (bp): 1462
  Vector type: Bacterial Expression
Growth in bacteria
  Bacterial resistance: Chloramphenicol, 25 μg/mL
  Growth temperature: 30°C
  Growth strain: DH5alpha
  Copy number: High Copy
Gene/Insert
  Gene/Insert name: SARS-CoV-2 leader protein
  Species: Escherichia coli str. K-12 substr. MG1655; Severe acute respiratory syndrome coronavirus 2
  Insert size (bp): 533
  Mutation: wt
  Entrez Gene: ORF1ab (a.k.a. GU280_gp01)
  Promoter: Promoter | pT7 ; Operator | lacO ; RBS | T7_rbs ; Start Codon | ATG
  Tag / fusion protein: Cleavable TEV;FLAG_2 (C terminal on backbone)
  Cloning method: Unknown
Resource information
  A portion of this plasmid was derived from a plasmid made by: GinkgoBioworks
Depositor comments: NCBI Reference Sequence: YP_009725297.1
How to cite: pGBW-m4046843 was a gift from Ginkgo Bioworks & Benjie Chen (Addgene plasmid # 145747)
