[The description below was written by a language model from this plasmid's Addgene catalogue record and pLannotate feature annotations shown in this document.]
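Description:
pGBW-m4046843 is a compact bacterial expression plasmid (about 2.3 kb in the deposited full sequence) built for producing the SARS-CoV-2 leader protein in E. coli. This protein is the N-terminal cleavage product of the ORF1ab/ORF1a replicase polyprotein, commonly called nsp1. The minimal backbone consists of little more than a high-copy ColE1/pUC-type origin of replication and a chloramphenicol acetyltransferase (cat) gene driven by its own promoter, which provides chloramphenicol selection. A lambda t0 terminator lies downstream of the marker.

The expression cassette places a T7 promoter directly upstream of a lac operator, followed by the strong ribosome binding site from phage T7 gene 10 and an ATG start codon. Transcription therefore depends on T7 RNA polymerase. It is repressed by LacI and can be induced with IPTG in a host that supplies both, although the plasmid itself carries no annotated lacI gene. The wild-type coding sequence of roughly 530 bp is annotated as a fragment of the SARS-CoV-2 replicase polyprotein 1a. The nsp10 function text attached to that annotation is generic to the polyprotein database entry and does not describe this insert, which the catalogue identifies as the leader protein. Listing E. coli K-12 alongside the virus as a species may reflect codon optimisation or the bacterial regulatory parts, but the record does not say which.

According to the catalogue, the protein carries a C-terminal TEV-cleavable FLAG tag. The feature table supports this with a short FLAG-type match just after the insert, but the TEV site is not separately annotated. The tag allows immunodetection or affinity purification and can later be removed. No terminator is annotated immediately after the open reading frame. The construct is suited to recombinant production of the leader protein for biochemical or structural study.
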