Features (pLannotate 1.2.2; 9 found; start..end, strand, type, name):
     20..38      +  promoter       T7 promoter: promoter for bacteriophage T7 RNA polymerase
     39..63      +  protein_bind   lac operator: The lac repressor binds to the lac operator to inhibit transcription in E. coli. This inhibition can be relieved by adding lactose or isopropyl-β-D-thiogalactopyranoside (IPTG). lac repressor encoded by lacI
     78..100     +  RBS            RBS: efficient ribosome binding site from bacteriophage T7 gene 10 (Olins and Rangwala, 1989)
    108..644     +  CDS            R1A_SARS2 (fragment) (sequence partly withheld): Experimental evidence at protein level: Swiss-Prot protein existence level 1. [Non-structural protein 10]: Plays a pivotal role in viral transcription by stimulating both nsp14 3'-5' exoribonuclease and nsp16 2'-O-methyltransferase activities. Therefore plays an essential role in viral mRNAs cap methylation. From Severe acute respiratory syndrome coronavirus 2 (2019-nCoV) (SARS-CoV-2).
    665..688     +  CDS            3xFLAG (fragment): three tandem FLAG® epitope tags, followed by an enterokinase cleavage site
    806..1394    +  rep_origin     ori: high-copy-number ColE1/pMB1/pBR322/pUC origin of replication
   1402..1499    +  promoter       cat promoter: promoter of the E. coli cat gene encoding chloramphenicol acetyltransferase
   1500..2156    +  CDS            cat: CAT_ECOLX - Experimental evidence at protein level: Swiss-Prot protein existence level 1. This enzyme is an effector of chloramphenicol resistance in bacteria. From Escherichia coli. This protein is used as a marker in many commonly used cloning vectors, such as pACYC184.
   2230..2264    +  terminator     lambda t0 terminator: minimal transcription terminator from phage lambda (Scholtissek and Grosse, 1987)
>Addgene plasmid #145747 | pGBW-m4046843 | depositor full sequence | sequence record 287924 | Full Sequence
GATCTCGATCCCGCGAAATTAATACGACTCACTATAGGGGAATTGTGAGCGGATAACAATTCCCCTCTAG
AAATAATTTTGTTTAACTTTAAGAAGGAGACTCTTCTATGGAGAGCCTTGTCCCTGGTTTCAAC
[348 nt withheld, positions 135-482]
AACGGTAATAAAGGAGCTGGTGGCCATAGTTACGGCGCCGATCTAAAGTCATTTGACTTAGGCGACGAGC
TTGGCACTGATCCTTATGAAGATTTTCAAGAAAACTGGAACACTAAACATAGCAGTGGTGTTACCCGTGA
ACTCATGCGTGAGCTTAACGGAGAGAACCTGTACTTTCAAAGCGACTACAAGGATGATGATGACAAATAA
CCGGCTTATCGGTCAGTTTCACCTGATTTACGTAAAAACCCGCTTCGGCGGGTTTTTGCTTTTGGAGGGG
CAGAAAGATGAATGACTGTCCACGACGCTATACCCAAAAGAAATTGAGATCCTTTTTTTCTGCGCGTAAT
CTGCTGCTTGCAAACAAAAAAACCACCGCTACCAGCGGTGGTTTGTTTGCCGGATCAAGAGCTACCAACT
CTTTTTCCGAAGGTAACTGGCTTCAGCAGAGCGCAGATACCAAATACTGTTCTTCTAGTGTAGCCGTAGT
TAGGCCACCACTTCAAGAACTCTGTAGCACCGCCTACATACCTCGCTCTGCTAATCCTGTTACCAGTGGC
TGCTGCCAGTGGCGATAAGTCGTGTCTTACCGGGTTGGACTCAAGACGATAGTTACCGGATAAGGCGCAG
CGGTCGGGCTGAACGGGGGGTTCGTGCACACAGCCCAGCTTGGAGCGAACGACCTACACCGAACTGAGAT
ACCTACAGCGTGAGCTATGAGAAAGCGCCACGCTTCCCGAAGGGAGAAAGGCGGACAGGTATCCGGTAAG
CGGCAGGGTCGGAACAGGAGAGCGCACGAGGGAGCTTCCAGGGGGAAACGCCTGGTATCTTTATAGTCCT
GTCGGGTTTCGCCACCTCTGACTTGAGCGTCGATTTTTGTGATGCTCGTCAGGGGGGCGGAGCCTATGGA
AATTGATCGGGCACGTAAGAGGTTCCAACTTTCACCATAATGAAATAAGATCACTACCGGGCGTATTTTT
TGAGTTATCGAGATTTTCAGGAGCTAAGGAAGCTAAAATGGAGAAAAAAATCACTGGATATACCACCGTT
GATATATCCCAATGGCATCGTAAAGAACATTTTGAGGCATTTCAGTCAGTTGCTCAATGTACCTATAACC
AGACCGTTCAGCTGGATATTACGGCCTTTTTAAAGACCGTAAAGAAAAATAAGCACAAGTTTTATCCGGC
CTTTATTCACATTCTTGCCCGCCTGATGAATGCTCATCCGGAATTTCGTATGGCAATGAAAGACGGTGAG
CTGGTGATATGGGATAGTGTTCACCCTTGTTACACCGTTTTCCATGAGCAAACTGAAACGTTTTCATCGC
TCTGGAGTGAATACCACGACGATTTCCGGCAGTTTCTACACATATATTCGCAAGATGTGGCGTGTTACGG
TGAAAACCTGGCCTATTTCCCTAAAGGGTTTATTGAGAATATGTTTTTCGTTTCAGCCAATCCCTGGGTG
AGTTTCACCAGTTTTGATTTAAACGTGGCCAATATGGACAACTTCTTCGCCCCCGTTTTCACCATGGGCA
AATATTATACGCAAGGCGACAAGGTGCTGATGCCGCTGGCGATTCAGGTTCATCATGCCGTTTGTGATGG
CTTCCATGTCGGCAGAATGCTTAATGAATTACAACAGTACTGCGATGAGTGGCAGGGCGGGGCGTAATTT
GATATCGAGCTCGCTTGGACTCCTGTTGATAGATCCAGTAATGACCTCAGAACTCCATCTGGATTTGTTC
AGAACGCTCGGTTGCCGCCGGGCGTTTTTTATTGGT
